Addgene plasmid #188937: pBS-SKII-URA-GAL1-HALO-3xHA
Purpose: Integration cassette to create N-terminal fusions for fluorescent tagging
Depositing lab: Stephen Buratowski. Depositing organization: Harvard Medical School. Publication: A set of Saccharomyces cerevisiae integration vectors for fluorescent dye labeling of proteins. Baek I, Le SN, Jeon J, Chun Y, Reed C, Buratowski S. G3 (Bethesda). 2022 Aug 9. pii: 6659097. doi: 10.1093/g3journal/jkac201. PubMed 35944214.
Backbone
  Vector backbone: pBlueScript II SK (+)
  Vector type: Yeast Expression
  Selectable markers: URA3
Growth in bacteria
  Bacterial resistance: Ampicillin, 100 μg/mL
  Growth temperature: 37°C
  Growth strain: DH5alpha
  Copy number: High Copy
Gene/Insert
  Gene/Insert name: URA-GAL1-HALO-3xHA
  Species: Synthetic
  Cloning method: Gibson Cloning
Terms and licenses: Academic/Nonprofit Terms; Industry Terms: Not Available to Industry
How to cite: pBS-SKII-URA-GAL1-HALO-3xHA was a gift from Stephen Buratowski (Addgene plasmid # 188937 ; http://n2t.net/addgene:188937 ; RRID:Addgene_188937)
