[The description below was written by a language model from this plasmid's Addgene catalogue record and pLannotate feature annotations shown in this document.]
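Description:
pBS-SKII-URA-GAL1-HALO-3xHA is a pBluescript II SK(+)-based template plasmid from a set of Saccharomyces cerevisiae integration vectors designed for fluorescent dye labeling of proteins. It supplies a cassette for creating N-terminal fusions at chromosomal loci. In E. coli it is maintained at high copy through the ColE1/pUC-type origin and selected with ampicillin via the β-lactamase gene. The backbone also retains the f1 phage origin, remnants of the lac promoter/operator and lacZα region, and the T3 and T7 promoters flanking what is left of the multiple cloning site. No yeast replication origin is annotated, consistent with the cassette being integrated into the genome rather than maintained episomally.

The synthetic insert, assembled by Gibson cloning, contains two units in the same orientation. The first is a URA3 marker driven by the Ashbya gossypii TEF promoter and closed by the TEF terminator, allowing selection of yeast integrants by uracil prototrophy. Immediately downstream lies the galactose-inducible, Gal4-regulated GAL1 promoter, followed by a haloalkane dehalogenase (dhaA)-derived coding sequence that corresponds to the HaloTag named in the construct, and then three tandem HA epitopes. The cassette ends right after the 3xHA tag with no annotated terminator, so integration in frame upstream of a target open reading frame would place that gene under GAL1 control and fuse Halo-3xHA to the protein's N-terminus. HaloTag covalently binds chloroalkane-linked ligands, enabling labeling with fluorescent dyes, while the HA epitopes permit antibody-based detection. The record does not specify how the cassette is targeted to a locus.
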