Features (pLannotate 1.2.2; 19 found; start..end, strand, type, name):
     23..63      -  misc_feature   MCS (fragment): pBluescript multiple cloning site
     76..94      -  promoter       T3 promoter: promoter for bacteriophage T3 RNA polymerase
    139..155     -  protein_bind   lac operator: The lac repressor binds to the lac operator to inhibit transcription in E. coli. This inhibition can be relieved by adding lactose or isopropyl-β-D-thiogalactopyranoside (IPTG). lac repressor encoded by lacI
    163..193     -  promoter       lac promoter: promoter for the E. coli lac operon
    208..229     -  protein_bind   CAP binding site: CAP binding activates transcription in the presence of cAMP. E. coli catabolite activator protein
    242..334     -  CDS            lacI (fragment): lac repressor; lacI; The lac repressor binds to the lac operator to inhibit transcription in E. coli. This inhibition can be relieved by adding lactose or isopropyl-β-D-thiogalactopyranoside (IPTG).
    517..1105    -  rep_origin     ori: high-copy-number ColE1/pMB1/pBR322/pUC origin of replication
   1276..2136    -  CDS            AmpR: β-lactamase; bla; confers resistance to ampicillin, carbenicillin, and related antibiotics
   2137..2241    -  promoter       AmpR promoter: bla
   2294..2722    -  rep_origin     f1 ori (sequence partly withheld): f1 bacteriophage origin of replication; arrow indicates direction of (+) strand synthesis
   2727..2882    -  CDS            lacZα (fragment): LacZα fragment of β-galactosidase; lacZ fragment
   2890..2908    +  promoter       T7 promoter: promoter for bacteriophage T7 RNA polymerase
   2917..2969    -  misc_feature   MCS (fragment): pBluescript multiple cloning site
   2985..3328    +  promoter       TEF promoter: Ashbya gossypii TEF promoter
   3347..4135    +  CDS            URA3: PYRF_YEAST - Experimental evidence at protein level: Swiss-Prot protein existence level 1. From Saccharomyces cerevisiae (strain ATCC 204508 / S288c) (Baker's yeast).
   4147..4344    +  terminator     TEF terminator: Ashbya gossypii TEF terminator
   4369..4810    +  promoter       GAL1 promoter: S. cerevisiae GAL1; inducible promoter, regulated by Gal4
   4811..5689    +  CDS            dhaA: DHAA_PSEPV - Experimental evidence at protein level: Swiss-Prot protein existence level 1. Catalyzes hydrolytic cleavage of carbon-halogen bonds in halogenated aliphatic compounds, leading to the formation of the corresponding primary alcohols, halide ions and protons. Has a broad substrate specificity, as it is able to dehalogenate mono- and di- chlorinated and brominated alkanes (up to at least C10), and the two isomers of 1,3-dichloropropene to 3-chloroallyl alcohol; the highest activity was found with 1,2-dibromoethane, while no activity was observed with the analog 1,2-dichloroethane. Fro
   5702..5791    +  CDS            3xHA: three tandem HA epitope tags
>Addgene plasmid #188937 | pBS-SKII-URA-GAL1-HALO-3xHA | addgene full sequence | sequence record 371343 | Addgene NGS Result
CGGTTCAGGTGGATCTGGTTCTGATCCACTAGTTCTAGAGCGGCCGCCACCGCGGTGGAGCTCCAGCTTT
TGTTCCCTTTAGTGAGGGTTAATTGCGCGCTTGGCGTAATCATGGTCATAGCTGTTTCCTGTGTGAAATT
GTTATCCGCTCACAATTCCACACAACATACGAGCCGGAAGCATAAAGTGTAAAGCCTGGGGTGCCTAATG
AGTGAGCTAACTCACATTAATTGCGTTGCGCTCACTGCCCGCTTTCCAGTCGGGAAACCTGTCGTGCCAG
CTGCATTAATGAATCGGCCAACGCGCGGGGAGAGGCGGTTTGCGTATTGGGCGCTCTTCCGCTTCCTCGC
TCACTGACTCGCTGCGCTCGGTCGTTCGGCTGCGGCGAGCGGTATCAGCTCACTCAAAGGCGGTAATACG
GTTATCCACAGAATCAGGGGATAACGCAGGAAAGAACATGTGAGCAAAAGGCCAGCAAAAGGCCAGGAAC
CGTAAAAAGGCCGCGTTGCTGGCGTTTTTCCATAGGCTCCGCCCCCCTGACGAGCATCACAAAAATCGAC
GCTCAAGTCAGAGGTGGCGAAACCCGACAGGACTATAAAGATACCAGGCGTTTCCCCCTGGAAGCTCCCT
CGTGCGCTCTCCTGTTCCGACCCTGCCGCTTACCGGATACCTGTCCGCCTTTCTCCCTTCGGGAAGCGTG
GCGCTTTCTCATAGCTCACGCTGTAGGTATCTCAGTTCGGTGTAGGTCGTTCGCTCCAAGCTGGGCTGTG
TGCACGAACCCCCCGTTCAGCCCGACCGCTGCGCCTTATCCGGTAACTATCGTCTTGAGTCCAACCCGGT
AAGACACGACTTATCGCCACTGGCAGCAGCCACTGGTAACAGGATTAGCAGAGCGAGGTATGTAGGCGGT
GCTACAGAGTTCTTGAAGTGGTGGCCTAACTACGGCTACACTAGAAGAACAGTATTTGGTATCTGCGCTC
TGCTGAAGCCAGTTACCTTCGGAAAAAGAGTTGGTAGCTCTTGATCCGGCAAACAAACCACCGCTGGTAG
CGGTGGTTTTTTTGTTTGCAAGCAGCAGATTACGCGCAGAAAAAAAGGATCTCAAGAAGATCCTTTGATC
TTTTCTACGGGGTCTGACGCTCAGTGGAACGAAAACTCACGTTAAGGGATTTTGGTCATGAGATTATCAA
AAAGGATCTTCACCTAGATCCTTTTAAATTAAAAATGAAGTTTTAAATCAATCTAAAGTATATATGAGTA
AACTTGGTCTGACAGTTACCAATGCTTAATCAGTGAGGCACCTATCTCAGCGATCTGTCTATTTCGTTCA
TCCATAGTTGCCTGACTCCCCGTCGTGTAGATAACTACGATACGGGAGGGCTTACCATCTGGCCCCAGTG
CTGCAATGATACCGCGAGACCCACGCTCACCGGCTCCAGATTTATCAGCAATAAACCAGCCAGCCGGAAG
GGCCGAGCGCAGAAGTGGTCCTGCAACTTTATCCGCCTCCATCCAGTCTATTAATTGTTGCCGGGAAGCT
AGAGTAAGTAGTTCGCCAGTTAATAGTTTGCGCAACGTTGTTGCCATTGCTACAGGCATCGTGGTGTCAC
GCTCGTCGTTTGGTATGGCTTCATTCAGCTCCGGTTCCCAACGATCAAGGCGAGTTACATGATCCCCCAT
GTTGTGCAAAAAAGCGGTTAGCTCCTTCGGTCCTCCGATCGTTGTCAGAAGTAAGTTGGCCGCAGTGTTA
TCACTCATGGTTATGGCAGCACTGCATAATTCTCTTACTGTCATGCCATCCGTAAGATGCTTTTCTGTGA
CTGGTGAGTACTCAACCAAGTCATTCTGAGAATAGTGTATGCGGCGACCGAGTTGCTCTTGCCCGGCGTC
AATACGGGATAATACCGCGCCACATAGCAGAACTTTAAAAGTGCTCATCATTGGAAAACGTTCTTCGGGG
CGAAAACTCTCAAGGATCTTACCGCTGTTGAGATCCAGTTCGATGTAACCCACTCGTGCACCCAACTGAT
CTTCAGCATCTTTTACTTTCACCAGCGTTTCTGGGTGAGCAAAAACAGGAAGGCAAAATGCCGCAAAAAA
GGGAATAAGGGCGACACGGAAATGTTGAATACTCATACTCTTCCTTTTTCAATATTATTGAAGCATTTAT
CAGGGTTATTGTCTCATGAGCGGATACATATTTGAATGTATTTAGAAAAATAAACAAATAGGGGTTCCGC
GCACATTTCCCCGAAAAGTGCCACCTAAATTGTAAGCGTTAATATTTTGTTAAAATTCGCGTTAAATTTT
TGTTAAATCAGCTCATTTTTTAACCAATAGGCCGAAATCGGCAAAATCCCTTATAAATCAAAAGAATAGA
CCGAGATAGGGT
[37 nt withheld, positions 2393-2429]
AAAGAACGTGGACTCCAACGTCAAAGG
[49 nt withheld, positions 2457-2505]
T
[91 nt withheld, positions 2507-2597]
G
[124 nt withheld, positions 2599-2722]
CCCATTCGCCATTCAGGCTGCGCAACTGTTGGGAAGGGCGATCGGTGCGGGCCTCTTCGCTATTACGCCA
GCTGGCGAAAGGGGGATGTGCTGCAAGGCGATTAAGTTGGGTAACGCCAGGGTTTTCCCAGTCACGACGT
TGTAAAACGACGGCCAGTGAGCGCGCGTAATACGACTCACTATAGGGCGAATTGGGTACCGGGCCCCCCC
TCGAGGTCGACGGTATAGATAAGCTTGATATCGAATTGGTCACCCGGCCAGCGACATGGAGGCCCAGAAT
ACCCTCCTTGACAGTCTTGACGTGCGCAGCTCAGGGGCATGATGTGACTGTCGCCCGTACATTTAGCCCA
TACATCCCCATGTATAATCATTTGCATCCATACATTTTGATGGCCGCACGGCGCGAAGCAAAAATTACGG
CTCCTCGCTGCAGACCTGCGAGCAGGGAAACGCTCCCCTCACAGACGCGTTGAATTGTCCCCACGCCGCG
CCCCTGTAGAGAAATATAAAAGGTTAGGATTTGCCACTGAGGTTCTTCTTTCATATACTTCCTTTTAAAA
TCTTGCTAGGATACAGTTCTCACATCACATCCGAACATAAACAACCATGACAGTCAACACTAAGACCTAT
AGTGAGAGAGCAGAAACTCATGCCTCACCAGTAGCACAACGATTATTTCGATTAATGGAACTGAAGAAAA
CCAATTTATGTGCATCAATTGATGTTGATACCACTAAGGAATTCCTTGAATTAATTGATAAATTGGGTCC
TTATGTATGCTTAATCAAGACTCATATTGATATAATCAATGATTTTTCCTATGAATCCACTATTGAACCA
TTATTAGAACTTTCACGTAAACATCAATTTATGATTTTTGAAGATAGAAAATTTGCTGATATTGGTAATA
CCGTGAAGAAACAATATATTGGTGGAGTTTATAAAATTAGTAGTTGGGCAGATATTACTAATGCTCATGG
TGTCACTGGGAATGGAGTAGTTGAAGGATTAAAACAGGGAGCTAAAGAAACCACCACCAACCAAGAGCCA
AGAGGGTTATTGATGTTAGCTGAATTATCATCAGTGGGATCATTAGCATATGGAGAATATTCTCAAAAAA
CTGTTGAAATTGCTAAATCCGATAAGGAATTTGTTATTGGATTTATTGCCCAACGTGATATGGGTGGACA
AGAAGAAGGATTTGATTGGCTTATTATGACACCTGGAGTTGGATTAGATGATAAAGGTGATGGATTAGGA
CAACAATATAGAACTGTTGATGAAGTTGTTAGCACTGGAACTGATATTATCATTGTTGGTAGAGGATTGT
TTGGTAAAGGAAGAGATCCAGATATTGAAGGTAAAAGGTATAGAGATGCTGGTTGGAATGCTTATTTGAA
AAAGACTGGCCAATTATAATCAGTACTGACAATAAAAAGATTCTTGTTTTCAAGAACTTGTCATTTGTAT
AGTTTTTTTATATTGTAGTTGTTCTATTTTAATCAAATGTTAGCGTGATTTATATTTTTTTTCGCCTCGA
CATCATCTGCCCAGATGCGAAGTTAAGTGCGCAGAAAGTAATATCATGCGTCAATCGTATGTGAATGCTG
GTCGCTATACTGCTGTCGATTCGATACTAACGCCGCCGGATTAGAAGCCGCCGAGCGGGCGACAGCCCTC
CGACGGAAGACTCTCCTCCGTGCGTCCTCGTCTTCACCGGTCGCGTTCCTGAAACGCAGATGTGCCTCGC
GCCGCACTGCTCCGAACAATAAAGATTCTACAATACTAGCTTTTATGGTTATGAAGAGGAAAAATTGGCA
GTAACCTGGCCCCACAAACCTTCAAATTAACGAATCAAATTAACAACCATAGGATGATAATGCGATTAGT
TTTTTAGCCTTATTTCTGGGGTAATTAATCAGCGAAGCGATGATTTTTGATCTATTAACAGATATATAAA
TGGAAAAGCTGCATAACCACTTTAACTAATACTTTCAACATTTTCAGTTTGTATTACTTCTTATTCAAAT
GTCATAAAAGTATCAACAAAAAATTGTTAATATACCTCTATACTTTAACGTCAAGGAGATGGCAGAAATC
GGTACTGGCTTTCCATTCGACCCGCATTATGTGGAAGTCCTGGGCGAGAGAATGCATTACGTTGACGTGG
GTCCGAGAGATGGAACTCCGGTCCTTTTTCTGCACGGGAATCCTACAAGCTCTTATGTTTGGCGCAATAT
CATCCCTCATGTAGCTCCGACGCATCGCTGTATTGCGCCGGACCTGATTGGTATGGGAAAATCTGATAAA
CCAGACCTGGGTTACTTTTTCGATGATCATGTGCGTTTCATGGATGCCTTCATTGAGGCATTAGGGCTTG
AAGAAGTCGTCTTGGTGATTCATGATTGGGGCTCAGCTCTGGGATTTCACTGGGCTAAAAGAAATCCTGA
ACGCGTAAAAGGCATCGCGTTTATGGAGTTCATTCGTCCAATTCCGACTTGGGATGAATGGCCTGAGTTC
GCGAGAGAAACATTTCAAGCATTTCGCACGACCGATGTAGGCCGGAAGTTAATCATCGATCAGAATGTCT
TTATCGAAGGGACATTGCCGATGGGAGTCGTTCGTCCGTTAACAGAAGTCGAAATGGATCACTATAGAGA
ACCTTTTCTTAATCCTGTGGACAGAGAGCCGCTGTGGCGGTTTCCGAACGAACTGCCGATTGCAGGCGAG
CCTGCTAACATTGTAGCGCTGGTTGAAGAGTATATGGATTGGCTTCATCAGTCTCCAGTTCCGAAGTTAT
TGTTTTGGGGTACGCCTGGCGTGCTTATTCCACCGGCCGAAGCGGCACGTTTGGCAAAAAGCCTGCCAAA
TTGCAAAGCCGTTGACATTGGCCCTGGACTTAACTTGCTTCAAGAGGATAACCCGGACTTAATCGGGAGC
GAAATTGCCCGGTGGCTTTCTACCTTAGAAATCAGCGGCTACCCATACGATGTTCCTGACTATGCGGGCT
ATCCCTATGACGTCCCGGACTATGCGGGATCCTATCCATATGACGTTCCAGATTACGCTGCTCAGTG
